Addgene plasmid #85502: pDule-para-aminoPhe
Purpose: Plasmid for incorporating the non-canonical amino acid para-aminoPhe with the Mj pAF synthetase and cognate amber suppressing tRNA in Ecoli.
Depositing lab: Ryan Mehl. Depositing organization: Oregon State University. Publication: Generation of a bacterium with a 21 amino acid genetic code. Mehl RA, Anderson JC, Santoro SW, Wang L, Martin AB, King DS, Horn DM, Schultz PG. J Am Chem Soc. 2003 Jan 29;125(4):935-9. 10.1021/ja0284153 PubMed 12537491.
Backbone
  Vector backbone: pDule
  Backbone size w/o insert (bp): 5400
  Total vector size (bp): 6300
  Vector type: Bacterial Expression
Growth in bacteria
  Bacterial resistance: Tetracycline, 10 μg/mL
  Growth temperature: 37°C
  Growth strain: DH5alpha
  Copy number: Low Copy
Gene/Insert
  Gene/Insert name: p-aminoPhe tRNA synthetase and cognate amber suppressing tRNA derived from M. jannaschii Tyrosine synthetase/tRNA system (alt names: para-aminoPhenylalanine; pAF; 4-aminoPhenylalanine)
  Species: Methanocaldococcus jannaschii
  Insert size (bp): 921
  Mutation: Y32T, E107T, D158P, I159L, L162A
  Promoter: lpp (constitutive)
  Tag / fusion protein: None
  Cloning method: Restriction Enzyme; 5′ cloning site NcoI (not destroyed); 3′ cloning site KpnI (not destroyed)
  Sequencing primers: 5′ CGTCACTGCGTCTTTTACTG
Terms and licenses: Academic/Nonprofit Terms; Industry Terms: Not Available to Industry
Depositor comments: Please note that this plasmid has been slightly modified from the original version (Mehl et al., 2003).
How to cite: pDule-para-aminoPhe was a gift from Ryan Mehl (Addgene plasmid # 85502 ; http://n2t.net/addgene:85502 ; RRID:Addgene_85502)
