[The description below was written by a language model from this plasmid's Addgene catalogue record and pLannotate feature annotations shown in this document.]
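Description:
pDule-para-aminoPhe is a low-copy bacterial expression plasmid of about 6.3 kb, built on the pDule backbone. It supplies the machinery for genetic code expansion in E. coli. It replicates from a p15A origin, which is compatible with ColE1-type plasmids, so it can be maintained alongside a separate expression vector carrying the target gene. Selection is by tetracycline, through an intact TcR efflux gene driven by its own tet promoter. The feature table also picks up many short fragments (lacI, lacZα, CmR, rop, bom, IS1, RSF ori, extra TcR pieces). These appear to be remnants of the backbone's construction history rather than functional parts.

The payload is an orthogonal aminoacyl-tRNA synthetase/tRNA pair derived from the Methanocaldococcus jannaschii tyrosyl system. The roughly 920 bp synthetase coding sequence is annotated as M. jannaschii tyrS and was cloned between NcoI and KpnI sites. It carries the substitutions Y32T, E107T, D158P, I159L and L162A, and according to the record this variant serves to incorporate para-aminophenylalanine (pAF). The catalogue entry lists a constitutive lpp promoter and no tag. The synthetase is followed by a 5S rRNA segment and the rrnB T1 terminator. The cognate amber-suppressing tRNA lies elsewhere on the plasmid, in the opposite orientation and with its own downstream terminator. The annotation additionally detects an araC gene and a partial araBAD promoter just upstream of the synthetase region, but the record does not explain what role they play.

When this plasmid is present together with a gene of interest containing an in-frame TAG codon, the charged suppressor tRNA inserts pAF at that site, giving site-specific incorporation of the non-canonical amino acid. The depositor notes that this plasmid is slightly modified from the originally published version.
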