Features (pLannotate 1.2.2; 23 found; start..end, strand, type, name):
     36..79      +  CDS            lacI (fragment): lac repressor; lacI; The lac repressor binds to the lac operator to inhibit transcription in E. coli. This inhibition can be relieved by adding lactose or isopropyl-β-D-thiogalactopyranoside (IPTG).
    194..1111    +  CDS            tyrS: SYY_METJA - Experimental evidence at protein level: Swiss-Prot protein existence level 1. Catalyzes the attachment of tyrosine to tRNA(Tyr) in a two- step reaction: tyrosine is first activated by ATP to form Tyr-AMP and then transferred to the acceptor end of tRNA(Tyr). From Methanocaldococcus jannaschii (strain ATCC 43067 / DSM 2661 / JAL-1 / JCM 10045 / NBRC 100440) (Methanococcus jannaschii).
   1206..1223    +  CDS            capTEV™ (fragment): composite tag for in vivo biotinylation, TEV protease cleavage, and 6xHis tagging
   1330..1445    +  ncRNA          5S rRNA: Accession: RF00001 - 5S ribosomal RNA
   1449..1535    +  terminator     rrnB T1 terminator: Escherichia coli rrnB; transcription terminator T1 from the E. coli rrnB gene
   1544..1614    +  mobile_element IS1 (fragment): prokaryotic transposable element IS1
   1733..1788    -  rep_origin     RSF ori (fragment): Plasmids containing the RSF 1030 origin of replication can be propagated in E. coli cells that contain additional plasmids with compatible origins.
   1876..2421    -  rep_origin     p15A ori: Plasmids containing the medium-copy-number p15A origin of replication can be propagated in E. coli cells that contain a second plasmid with the ColE1 origin.
   2533..2561    +  promoter       tet promoter: E. coli promoter for tetracycline efflux protein gene
   2609..3799    +  CDS            TcR: tetracycline efflux protein; tet; confers resistance to tetracycline
   3954..4051    +  CDS            TcR (fragment): tetracycline efflux protein; tet; confers resistance to tetracycline
   4051..4138    -  CDS            lacZα (fragment): LacZα fragment of β-galactosidase; lacZ fragment
   4146..4175    -  terminator     bacterial terminator (fragment): putative bacterial transcription terminator
   4184..4257    -  ncRNA          tRNA: Accession: RF00005 - tRNA
   4354..4397    -  CDS            lacI (fragment): lac repressor; lacI; The lac repressor binds to the lac operator to inhibit transcription in E. coli. This inhibition can be relieved by adding lactose or isopropyl-β-D-thiogalactopyranoside (IPTG).
   4457..4550    +  CDS            TcR (fragment): tetracycline efflux protein; tet; confers resistance to tetracycline
   4547..4604    -  CDS            TcR (fragment): tetracycline efflux protein; tet; confers resistance to tetracycline
   4591..4689    +  CDS            YPB2_ECOLX (fragment): Protein predicted: Swiss-Prot protein existence level 4. From Escherichia coli.
   4987..5016    -  CDS            CmR (fragment): chloramphenicol acetyltransferase confers resistance to chloramphenicol
   5017..5035    -  misc_feature   bom (fragment): basis of mobility region from pBR322
   5137..5177    -  CDS            rop (fragment): Rop protein, which maintains plasmids at low copy number; rop
   5299..6177    -  CDS            araC: L-arabinose regulatory protein; araC
   6204..6287    +  promoter       araBAD promoter (fragment): araBAD; promoter of the L-arabinose operon of E. coli; the araC regulatory gene is transcribed in the opposite direction (Guzman et al., 1995)
>Addgene plasmid #85502 | pDule-para-aminoPhe | addgene full sequence | sequence record 169860 | Addgene NGS Result
AACTCAGAATAAGAAATGAGGCCGCTCATGGCGTTCTGTTGCCCGTCTCACTGGTGAAAAGAAAAACAAC
CCTGGCGCCGCTTCTTTGAGCGAACGATCAAAAATAAGTGGCGCCCCATCAAAAAAATATTCTCAACATA
AAAAACTTTGTGTAATACTTGTAACGCTGAGTTTACGCTTTGAGGAATCCCCCATGGACGAATTTGAAAT
GATAAAGAGAAACACATCTGAAATTATCAGCGAGGAAGAGTTAAGAGAGGTTTTAAAAAAAGATGAAAAA
TCTGCTACTATAGGTTTTGAACCAAGTGGTAAAATACATTTAGGGCATTATCTCCAAATAAAAAAGATGA
TTGATTTACAAAATGCTGGATTTGATATAATTATATTGTTGGCTGATTTACACGCCTATTTAAACCAGAA
AGGAGAGTTGGATGAGATTAGAAAAATAGGAGATTATAACAAAAAAGTTTTTGAAGCAATGGGGTTAAAG
GCAAAATATGTTTATGGAAGTACGTTCCAGCTTGATAAGGATTATACACTGAATGTCTATAGATTGGCTT
TAAAAACTACCTTAAAAAGAGCAAGAAGGAGTATGGAACTTATAGCAAGAGAGGATGAAAATCCAAAGGT
TGCTGAAGTTATTTATCCAATAATGCAGGCTAATCCGTTGCATTATGCTGGCGTTGATGTTGCAGTTGGA
GGGATGGAGCAGAGAAAAATACACATGTTAGCAAGGGAGCTTTTACCAAAAAAGGTTGTTTGTATTCACA
ACCCTGTCTTAACGGGTTTGGATGGAGAAGGAAAGATGAGTTCTTCAAAAGGGAATTTTATAGCTGTTGA
TGACTCTCCAGAAGAGATTAGGGCTAAGATAAAGAAAGCATACTGCCCAGCTGGAGTTGTTGAAGGAAAT
CCAATAATGGAGATAGCTAAATACTTCCTTGAATATCCTTTAACCATAAAAAGGCCAGAAAAATTTGGTG
GAGATTTGACAGTTAATAGCTATGAGGAGTTAGAGGGTTTATTTAAAAATAAGGAATTGCATCCAATGGA
TTTAAAAAATGCTGTAGCTGAAGAACTTATAAAGATTTTAGAGCCAATTAGAAAGAGATTATAACTGCAG
TTTCAAACGGGTACCATATGGGAATTCGAAGCTTGGGCCCGAACAAAAACTCATCTCAGAAGAGGATCTG
AATAGCGCCGTCGACCATCATCATCATCATCATTGAGTTTAAACGGTCTCCAGCTTGGCTGTTTTGGCGG
ATGAGAGAAGATTTTCAGCCTGATACAGATTAAATCAGAACGCAGAAGCGGTCTGATAAAACAGAATTTG
CCTGGCGGCAGTAGCGCGGTGGTCCCACCTGACCCCATGCCGAACTCAGAAGTGAAACGCCGTAGCGCCG
ATGGTAGTGTGGGGTCTCCCCATGCGAGAGTAGGGAACTGCCAGGCATCAAATAAAACGAAAGGCTCAGT
CGAAAGACTGGGCCTTTCGTTTTATCTGTTGTTTGTCGGTGAACGCTCTCCTGAGTAGGACAAATCCGCC
GGGAGCTGTCCCTCCTGTTCAGCTACTGACGGGGTGGTGCGTAACGGCAAAAGCACCGCCGGACATCAGC
GCTAGCGGAGTGTATACTGGCTTACTATGTTGGCACTGATGAGGGTGTCAGTGAAGTGCTTCATGTGGCA
GGAGAAAAAAGGCTGCACCGGTGCGTCAGCAGAATATGTGATACAGGATATATTCCGCTTCCTCGCTCAC
TGACTCGCTACGCTCGGTCGTTCGACTGCGGCGAGCGGAAATGGCTTACGAACGGGGCGGAGATTTCCTG
GAAGATGCCAGGAAGATACTTAACAGGGAAGTGAGAGGGCCGCGGCAAAGCCGTTTTTCCATAGGCTCCG
CCCCCCTGACAAGCATCACGAAATCTGACGCTCAAATCAGTGGTGGCGAAACCCGACAGGACTATAAAGA
TACCAGGCGTTTCCCCCTGGCGGCTCCCTCGTGCGCTCTCCTGTTCCTGCCTTTCGGTTTACCGGTGTCA
TTCCGCTGTTATGGCCGCGTTTGTCTCATTCCACGCCTGACACTCAGTTCCGGGTAGGCAGTTCGCTCCA
AGCTGGACTGTATGCACGAACCCCCCGTTCAGTCCGACCGCTGCGCCTTATCCGGTAACTATCGTCTTGA
GTCCAACCCGGAAAGACATGCAAAAGCACCACTGGCAGCAGCCACTGGTAATTGATTTAGAGGAGTTAGT
CTTGAAGTCATGCGCCGGTTAAGGCTAAACTGAAAGGACAAGTTTTGGTGACTGCGCTCCTCCAAGCCAG
TTACCTCGGTTCAAAGAGTTGGTAGCTCAGAGAACCTTCGAAAAACCGCCCTGCAAGGCGGTTTTTTCGT
TTTCAGAGCAAGAGATTACGCGCAGACCAAAACGATCTCAAGAAGATCATCTTATTAATCAGATAAAATA
TTTCTAGATTTCAGTGCAATTTATCTCTTCAAATGTAGCACCTGAAGTCAGCCCCATACGATATAAGTTG
TAATTCTCATGTTTGACAGCTTATCATCGATAAGCTTTAATGCGGTAGTTTATCACAGTTAAATTGCTAA
CGCAGTCAGGCACCGTGTATGAAATCTAACAATGCGCTCATCGTCATCCTCGGCACCGTCACCCTGGATG
CTGTAGGCATAGGCTTGGTTATGCCGGTACTGCCGGGCCTCTTGCGGGATATCGTCCATTCCGACAGCAT
CGCCAGTCACTATGGCGTGCTGCTAGCGCTATATGCGTTGATGCAATTTCTATGCGCACCCGTTCTCGGA
GCACTGTCCGACCGCTTTGGCCGCCGCCCAGTCCTGCTCGCTTCGCTACTTGGAGCCACTATCGACTACG
CGATCATGGCGACCACACCCGTCCTGTGGATCCTCTACGCCGGACGCATCGTGGCCGGCATCACCGGCGC
CACAGGTGCGGTTGCTGGCGCCTATATCGCCGACATCACCGATGGGGAAGATCGGGCTCGCCACTTCGGG
CTCATGAGCGCTTGTTTCGGCGTGGGTATGGTGGCAGGCCCCGTGGCCGGGGGACTGTTGGGCGCCATCT
CCTTGCATGCACCATTCCTTGCGGCGGCGGTGCTCAACGGCCTCAACCTACTACTGGGCTGCTTCCTAAT
GCAGGAGTCGCATAAGGGAGAGCGTCGACCGATGCCCTTGAGAGCCTTCAACCCAGTCAGCTCCTTCCGG
TGGGCGCGGGGCATGACTATCGTCGCCGCACTTATGACTGTCTTCTTTATCATGCAACTCGTAGGACAGG
TGCCGGCAGCGCTCTGGGTCATTTTCGGCGAGGACCGCTTTCGCTGGAGCGCGACGATGATCGGCCTGTC
GCTTGCGGTATTCGGAATCTTGCACGCCCTCGCTCAAGCCTTCGTCACTGGTCCCGCCACCAAACGTTTC
GGCGAGAAGCAGGCCATTATCGCCGGCATGGCGGCCGACGCGCTGGGCTACGTCTTGCTGGCGTTCGCGA
CGCGAGGCTGGATGGCCTTCCCCATTATGATTCTTCTCGCTTCCGGCGGCATCGGGATGCCCGCGTTGCA
GGCCATGCTGTCCAGGCAGGTAGATGACGACCATCAGGGACAGCTTCAAGGATCGCTCGCGGCTCTTACC
AGCCTAACTTCGATCATTGGACCGCTGATCGTCACGGCGATTTATGCCGCCTCGGCGAGCACATGGAACG
GGTTGGCATGGATTGTAGGCGCCGCCCTATACCTTGTCTGCCTCCCCGCGTTGCGTCGCGGTGCATGGAG
CCGGGCCACCTCGACCTGAATGGAAGCCGGCGGCACCTCGCTAACGGATTCACCACTCCAAGAATTGGAG
CCAATCAATTCTTGCGGAGAACTGTGAATGCGCAAACCAACCCTTGGCAGAACATATCCATCGCGTCCGC
CATCTCCAGCAGCCGCACGCGGCGCATCTCGGGCTCCTTGCATGCACCATTCCTTGCGGCGGCGGTGCTC
AACGGCCTCAACCTACTACTGGGCTGCTTCCTAATGCAGGAGTCGCATAAGGGAGAGCGTCTGGCGAAAG
GGGGATGTGCTGCAAGGCGATTAAGTTGGGTAACGCCAGGGTTTTCCCAGTCACGACGTTGTAAAACGAC
GGCCAGTGCCAAGCTTAAAAAAAATCCTTAGCTTTCGCTAAGGATCTGCAGTGGTCCGGCGGGCCGGATT
TGAACCAGCGCCATGCGGATTTAGAGTCCGCCGTTCTGCCCTGCTGAACTACCGCCGGGAATTCAGCGTT
ACAAGTATTACACAAAGTTTTTTATGTTGAGAATATTTTTTTGATGGGGCGCCACTTATTTTTGATCGTT
CGCTCAAAGAAGCGGCGCCAGGGTTGTTTTTCTTTTCACCAGTGAGACGGGCAACAGAACGCCATGAGCG
GCCTCATTTCTTATTCTGAGTTACAACAGTCCGCACCGCTGCCGGTAGCTCCTTCCGGTGGGCGCGGGGC
ATGACTATCGTCGCCGCACTTATGACTGTCTTCTTTATCATGCAACTCGTAGGACAGGTGCCGGCAGCGC
CCAACAGTCCCCCGGCCACGGGGCCTGCCACCATACCCACGCCGAAACAAGCGCCCTGCACCATTATGTT
CCGGATCTGCATCGCAGGATGCTGCTGGCTACCCTGTGGAACACCTACATCTGTATTAACGAAGCGCTAA
CCGTTTTTATCATGCTCTGGGAGGCAGAATAAATGATCATATCGTCAATTATTACCTCCACGGGGAGAGC
CTGAGCAAACTGGCCTCAGGCATTTGAGAAGCACACGGTCACACTGCTTCCGGTAGTCAATAAACCGGTA
AACCAGCAATAGACATAAGCGGCTATTTAACGACCCTGCCCTGAACCGACGACCGGGTCGAATTTGCTTT
CGAATTTCTGCCATTCATCCGCTTATTATCACTTATTCAGGCGTAGCAACCAGGCGTTTAAGGGCACCAA
TAACTGCCTTAAAAAAATTACGCCCCGCCCTGCCACTCATCGCAGTTGACTGGGTCATGGCTGCGCCCCG
ACACCCGCCAACACCCGCTGACGCGCCCTGACGGGCTTGTCTGCTCCCGGCATCCGCTTACAGACAAGCT
GTGACCGTCTCCGGGAGCTGCATGTGTCAGAGGTTTTCACCGTCATCACCGAAACGCGCGAGGCAGCAGA
TCAATTCGCGCGCGAAGGCGAAGCGGCATGCATAATGTGCCTGTCAAATGGACGAAGCAGGGATTCTGCA
AACCCTATGCTACTCCGTCAAGCCGTCAATTGTCTGATTCGTTACCAATTATGACAACTTGACGGCTACA
TCATTCACTTTTTCTTCACAACCGGCACGGAACTCGCTCGGGCTGGCCCCGGTGCATTTTTTAAATACCC
GCGAGAAATAGAGTTGATCGTCAAAACCAACATTGCGACCGACGGTGGCGATAGGCATCCGGGTGGTGCT
CAAAAGCAGCTTCGCCTGGCTGATACGTTGGTCCTCGCGCCAGCTTAAGACGCTAATCCCTAACTGCTGG
CGGAAAAGATGTGACAGACGCGACGGCGACAAGCAAACATGCTGTGCGACGCTGGCGATATCAAAATTGC
TGTCTGCCAGGTGATCGCTGATGTACTGACAAGCCTCGCGTACCCGATTATCCATCGGTGGATGGAGCGA
CTCGTTAATCGCTTCCATGCGCCGCAGTAACAATTGCTCAAGCAGATTTATCGCCAGCAGCTCCGAATAG
CGCCCTTCCCCTTGCCCGGCGTTAATGATTTGCCCAAACAGGTCGCTGAAATGCGGCTGGTGCGCTTCAT
CCGGGCGAAAGAACCCCGTATTGGCAAATATTGACGGCCAGTTAAGCCATTCATGCCAGTAGGCGCGCGG
ACGAAAGTAAACCCACTGGTGATACCATTCGCGAGCCTCCGGATGACGACCGTAGTGATGAATCTCTCCT
GGCGGGAACAGCAAAATATCACCCGGTCGGCAAACAAATTCTCGTCCCTGATTTTTCACCACCCCCTGAC
CGCGAATGGTGAGATTGAGAATATAACCTTTCATTCCCAGCGGTCGGTCGATAAAAAAATCGAGATAACC
GTTGGCCTCAATCGGCGTTAAACCCGCCACCAGATGGGCATTAAACGAGTATCCCGGCAGCAGGGGATCA
TTTTGCGCTTCAGCCATACTTTTCATACTCCCGCCATTCAGAGAAGAAACCAATTGTCCATATTGCATCA
GACATTGCCGTCACTGCGTCTTTTACTGGCTCTTCTCGCTAACCAAACCGGTAACCCGGGACCAAGTTTA
CTCATATATACGGACAGCGGTGCGGACTGTTGT
